Features (pLannotate 1.2.2; 12 found; start..end, strand, type, name):
      8..477     +  LTR            LTR: long terminal repeat from Moloney murine leukemia virus
    601..875     +  misc_feature   MESV Ψ (fragment): packaging signal of murine embryonic stem cell virus
    942..1358    +  CDS            gag (truncated): truncated Moloney murine leukemia virus (MMLV) gag gene lacking the start codon
   1374..4907    +  CDS            PC: PYC_HUMAN - Experimental evidence at protein level: Swiss-Prot protein existence level 1. Pyruvate carboxylase catalyzes a 2-step reaction, involving the ATP-dependent carboxylation of the covalently attached biotin in the first step and the transfer of the carboxyl group to pyruvate in the second. Catalyzes in a tissue specific manner, the initial reactions of glucose (liver, kidney) and lipid (adipose tissue, liver, brain) synthesis from pyruvate. From Homo sapiens (Human).
   4975..5304    +  promoter       SV40 promoter: SV40 enhancer and early promoter
   5314..6105    +  CDS            neo: KKA2_KLEPN - Also known as kan, nptII. Experimental evidence at protein level: Swiss-Prot protein existence level 1. Resistance to kanamycin, neomycin, paromomycin, ribostamycin, butirosin and gentamicin B. From Klebsiella pneumoniae.
   6154..6720    +  LTR            LTR: long terminal repeat from Moloney murine leukemia virus
   6756..6804    +  LTR            5' LTR (truncated) (fragment): truncated long terminal repeat from Moloney murine sarcoma virus
   6888..6940    -  CDS            lacI (fragment): lac repressor; lacI; The lac repressor binds to the lac operator to inhibit transcription in E. coli. This inhibition can be relieved by adding lactose or isopropyl-β-D-thiogalactopyranoside (IPTG).
   7123..7711    -  rep_origin     ori: high-copy-number ColE1/pMB1/pBR322/pUC origin of replication
   7871..8731    -  CDS            AmpR: β-lactamase; bla; confers resistance to ampicillin, carbenicillin, and related antibiotics
   8732..8836    -  promoter       AmpR promoter: bla
>Addgene plasmid | pBABE-neomycin-PC-MYC Sequencing Result | analyzer sequence | sequence record 364508
CTGCAGCCTGAATATGGGCCAAACAGGATATCTGTGGTAAGCAGTTCCTGCCCCGGCTCAGGGCCAAGAA
CAGATGGAACAGCTGAATATGGGCCAAACAGGATATCTGTGGTAAGCAGTTCCTGCCCCGGCTCAGGGCC
AAGAACAGATGGTCCCCAGATGCGGTCCAGCCCTCAGCAGTTTCTAGAGAACCATCAGATGTTTCCAGGG
TGCCCCAAGGACCTGAAATGACCCTGTGCCTTATTTGAACTAACCAATCAGTTCGCTTCTCGCTTCTGTT
CGCGCGCTTCTGCTCCCCGAGCTCAATAAAAGAGCCCACAACCCCTCACTCGGGGCGCCAGTCCTCCGAT
TGACTGAGTCGCCCGGGTACCCGTGTATCCAATAAACCCTCTTGCAGTTGCATCCGACTTGTGGTCTCGC
TGTTCCTTGGGAGGGTCTCCTCTGAGTGATTGACTACCCGTCAGCGGGGGTCTTTCATTTGGGGGCTCGT
CCGGGATCGGGAGACCCCTGCCCAGGGACCACCGACCCACCACCGGGAGGCAAGCTGGCCAGCAACTTAT
CTGTGTCTGTCCGATTGTCTAGTGTCTATGACTGATTTTATGCGCCTGCGTCGGTACTAGTTAGCTAACT
AGCTCTGTATCTGGCGGACCCGTGGTGGAACTGACGAGTTCTGAACACCCGGCCGCAACCCTGGGAGACG
TCCCAGGGACTTTGGGGGCCGTTTTTGTGGCCCGACCTGAGGAAGGGAGTCGATGTGGAATCCGACCCCG
TCAGGATATGTGGTTCTGGTAGGAGACGAGAACCTAAAACAGTTCCCGCCTCCGTCTGAATTTTTGCTTT
CGGTTTGGAACCGAAGCCGCGCGTCTTGTCTGCTGCAGCGCTGCAGCATCGTTCTGTGTTGTCTCTGTCT
GACTGTGTTTCTGTATTTGTCTGAAAATTAGGGCCAGACTGTTACCACTCCCTTAAGTTTGACCTTAGGT
CACTGGAAAGATGTCGAGCGGATCGCTCACAACCAGTCGGTAGATGTCAAGAAGAGACGTTGGGTTACCT
TCTGCTCTGCAGAATGGCCAACCTTTAACGTCGGATGGCCGCGAGACGGCACCTTTAACCGAGACCTCAT
CACCCAGGTTAAGATCAAGGTCTTTTCACCTGGCCCGCATGGACACCCAGACCAGGTCCCCTACATCGTG
ACCTGGGAAGCCTTGGCTTTTGACCCCCCTCCCTGGGTCAAGCCCTTTGTACACCCTAAGCCTCCGCCTC
CTCTTCCTCCATCCGCCCCGTCTCTCCCCCTTGAACCTCCTCGTTCGACCCCGCCTCGATCCTCCCTTTA
TCCAGCCCTCACTCCTTCTCTAGGCGCCGGCCGGATCCCCACCATGCTGAAGTTCCGAACAGTCCATGGG
GGCCTGAGGCTCCTGGGAATCCGCCGAACCTCCACCGCCCCCGCTGCCTCCCCAAATGTCCGGCGCCTGG
AGTATAAGCCCATCAAGAAAGTCATGGTGGCCAACAGAGGTGAGATTGCCATCCGTGTGTTCCGGGCCTG
CACGGAGCTGGGCATCCGCACCGTAGCCATCTACTCTGAGCAGGACACGGGCCAGATGCACCGGCAGAAA
GCAGATGAAGCCTATCTCATCGGCCGCGGCCTGGCCCCCGTGCAGGCCTACCTGCACATCCCAGACATCA
TCAAGGTGGCCAAGGAGAACAACGTAGATGCAGTGCACCCTGGCTACGGGTTCCTCTCTGAGCGAGCGGA
CTTCGCCCAGGCCTGCCAGGATGCAGGGGTCCGGTTTATTGGGCCAAGCCCAGAAGTGGTCCGCAAGATG
GGAGACAAGGTGGAGGCCCGGGCCATCGCCATTGCTGCGGGTGTTCCCGTTGTCCCTGGCACAGATGCCC
CCATCACGTCCCTGCATGAGGCCCACGAGTTCTCCAACACCTACGGCTTCCCCATCATCTTCAAGGCGGC
CTATGGGGGTGGAGGGCGTGGCATGAGGGTGGTGCACAGCTACGAGGAGCTGGAGGAGAATTACACCCGG
GCCTACTCAGAGGCTCTGGCCGCCTTTGGGAATGGGGCGCTGTTTGTGGAGAAGTTCATCGAGAAGCCAC
GGCACATCGAGGTGCAGATCTTGGGGGACCAGTATGGGAACATCCTGCACCTGTACGAGCGAGACTGCTC
CATCCAGCGGCGGCACCAGAAGGTGGTCGAGATTGCCCCCGCCGCCCACCTGGACCCGCAGCTTCGGACT
CGGCTCACCAGCGACTCTGTGAAACTCGCTAAACAGGTGGGCTACGAGAACGCAGGCACCGTGGAGTTCC
TGGTGGACAGGCACGGCAAGCACTACTTCATCGAGGTCAACTCCCGCCTGCAGGTGGAGCACACGGTCAC
AGAGGAGATCACCGACGTAGACCTGGTCCATGCTCAGATCCACGTGGCTGAGGGCAGGAGCCTACCCGAC
CTGGGCCTGCGGCAGGAGAACATCCGCATCAACGGGTGTGCCATCCAGTGCCGGGTCACCACCGAGGACC
CCGCGCGCAGCTTCCAGCCGGACACCGGCCGCATTGAGGTGTTCCGGAGCGGAGAGGGCATGGGCATCCG
CCTGGATAATGCTTCCGCCTTCCAAGGAGCCGTCATCTCGCCCCACTACGACTCCCTGCTGGTCAAAGTC
ATTGCCCACGGCAAAGACCACCCCACGGCCGCCACCAAGATGAGCAGGGCCCTTGCGGAGTTCCGCGTCC
GAGGTGTGAAGACCAACATCGCCTTCCTGCAGAATGTGCTCAACAACCAGCAGTTCCTGGCAGGCACTGT
GGACACCCAGTTCATCGACGAGAACCCAGAGCTGTTCCAGCTGCGGCCTGCACAGAACCGGGCCCAAAAG
CTGTTGCACTACCTCGGCCATGTCATGGTAAACGGTCCAACCACCCCGATTCCCGTCAAGGCCAGCCCCA
GCCCCACGGACCCCGTTGTCCCTGCAGTGCCCATAGGCCCGCCCCCGGCTGGTTTCAGAGACATCCTGCT
GCGAGAGGGGCCTGAGGGCTTTGCTCGAGCTGTGCGGAACCACCCGGGGCTGCTGCTGATGGACACGACC
TTCAGGGACGCCCACCAGTCACTGCTGGCCACTCGTGTGCGCACCCACGATCTCAAAAAGATCGCCCCCT
ATGTTGCCCACAACTTCAGCAAGCTCTTCAGCATGGAGAACTGGGGAGGAGCCACGTTTGACGTCGCCAT
GCGCTTCCTGTATGAGTGCCCCTGGCGGCGGCTGCAGGAGCTCCGGGAGCTCATCCCCAACATCCCTTTC
CAGATGCTGCTGCGGGGGGCCAATGCTGTGGGCTACACCAACTACCCAGACAACGTGGTCTTCAAGTTCT
GTGAAGTGGCCAAAGAGAATGGCATGGATGTCTTCCGTGTGTTTGACTCCCTCAACTACTTGCCCAACAT
GCTGCTGGGCATGGAGGCGGCAGGAAGTGCCGGAGGCGTGGTGGAGGCTGCCATCTCATACACGGGCGAC
GTGGCCGACCCCAGCCGCACCAAGTACTCACTGCAGTACTACATGGGCTTGGCCGAAGAGCTGGTGCGAG
CTGGCACCCACATCCTGTGCATCAAGGACATGGCCGGGCTGCTGAAGCCCACGGCCTGCACCATGCTGGT
CAGCTCCCTCCGGGACCGCTTCCCCGACCTCCCACTGCACATCCACACCCACGACACGTCAGGGGCAGGC
GTGGCAGCCATGCTGGCCTGTGCCCAGGCTGGAGCTGATGTGGTGGATGTGGCAGCTGATTCCATGTCTG
GGATGACTTCACAGCCCAGCATGGGGGCCCTGGTGGCCTGTACCAGAGGGACTCCCCTGGACACAGAGGT
GCCCATGGAGCGCGTGTTTGACTACAGTGAGTACTGGGAGGGGGCTCGGGGACTGTACGCGGCCTTCGAC
TGCACGGCCACCATGAAGTCTGGCAACTCGGACGTGTATGAAAATGAGATCCCAGGGGGCCAGTACACCA
ACCTGCACTTCCAGGCCCACAGCATGGGGCTTGGCTCCAAGTTCAAGGAGGTCAAGAAGGCCTATGTGGA
GGCCAACCAGATGCTGGGCGATCTCATCAAGGTGACGCCCTCCTCCAAGATCGTGGGGGACCTGGCCCAG
TTTATGGTGCAGAATGGATTGAGCCGGGCAGAGGCCGAAGCTCAGGCGGAAGAGCTGTCCTTTCCCCGCT
CCGTGGTGGAGTTCCTGCAGGGCTACATCGGTGTCCCCCATGGGGGGTTCCCCGAACCCTTTCGCTCTAA
GGTACTGAAGGACCTGCCAAGGGTGGAGGGGCGGCCTGGAGCCTCCCTCCCTCCCCTGGATCTGCAGGCA
CTGGAGAAGGAGCTGGTAGACCGGCATGGGGAGGAGGTGACGCCGGAAGATGTGCTCTCAGCAGCTATGT
ACCCCGATGTGTTTGCCCACTTCAAGGACTTCACTGCCACCTTTGGCCCCCTGGATAGCCTGAATACTCG
CCTCTTCCTGCAGGGACCCAAGATCGCAGAGGAGTTTGAGGTGGAGCTGGAGCGGGGCAAGACGCTGCAC
ATCAAAGCCCTGGCCGTGAGCGACCTGAACCGGGCCGGCCAGAGGCAGGTCTTCTTTGAGCTCAATGGGC
AGCTGCGGTCCATCTTGGTCAAGGACACCCAGGCCATGAAGGAGATGCACTTCCACCCCAAGGCCCTAAA
GGACGTGAAGGGCCAGATCGGGGCGCCCATGCCTGGGAAGGTGATAGACATCAAAGTGGTGGCAGGGGCC
AAGGTGGCCAAGGGCCAGCCCCTGTGTGTGCTCAGTGCCATGAAGATGGAGACTGTGGTGACCTCACCCA
TGGAGGGTACTGTCCGCAAGGTTCATGTGACCAAGGACATGACACTGGAAGGTGACGACCTCATCCTGGA
GATCGAGGAACAAAAACTCATCTCAGAAGAGGATCTGTGAGAATTCGCCAGCACAGTGGTCGACCCTGTG
GAATGTGTGTCAGTTAGGGTGTGGAAAGTCCCCAGGCTCCCCAGCAGGCAGAAGTATGCAAAGCATGCAT
CTCAATTAGTCAGCAACCAGGTGTGGAAAGTCCCCAGGCTCCCCAGCAGGCAGAAGTATGCAAAGCATGC
ATCTCAATTAGTCAGCAACCATAGTCCCGCCCCTAACTCCGCCCATCCCGCCCCTAACTCCGCCCAGTTC
CGCCCATTCTCCGCCCCATGGCTGACTAATTTTTTTTATTTATGCAGAGGCCGAGGCCGCCTCGGCCTCT
GAGCTATTCCAGAAGTAGTGAGGAGGCTTTTTTGGAGGCCTAGGCTTTTGCAAAAAGCTTCGCATGATTG
AACAAGATGGATTGCACGCAGGTTCTCCGGCCGCTTGGGTGGAGAGGCTATTCGGCTATGACTGGGCACA
ACAGACAATCGGCTGCTCTGATGCCGCCGTGTTCCGGCTGTCAGCGCAGGGGCGCCCGGTTCTTTTTGTC
AAGACCGACCTGTCCGGTGCCCTGAATGAACTGCAGGACGAGGCAGCGCGGCTATCGTGGCTGGCCACGA
CGGGCGTTCCTTGCGCAGCTGTGCTCGACGTTGTCACTGAAGCGGGAAGGGACTGGCTGCTATTGGGCGA
AGTGCCGGGGCAGGATCTCCTGTCATCTCACCTTGCTCCTGCCGAGAAAGTATCCATCATGGCTGATGCA
ATGCGGCGGCTGCATACGCTTGATCCGGCTACCTGCCCATTCGACCACCAAGCGAAACATCGCATCGAGC
GAGCACGTACTCGGATGGAAGCCGGTCTTGTCGATCAGGATGATCTGGACGAAGAGCATCAGGGGCTCGC
GCCAGCCGAACTGTTCGCCAGGCTCAAGGCGCGCATGCCCGACGGCGAGGATCTCGTCGTGACCCATGGC
GATGCCTGCTTGCCGAATATCATGGTGGAAAATGGCCGCTTTTCTGGATTCATCGACTGTGGCCGGCTGG
GTGTGGCGGACCGCTATCAGGACATAGCGTTGGCTACCCGTGATATTGCTGAAGAGCTTGGCGGCGAATG
GGCTGACCGCTTCCTCGTGCTTTACGGTATCGCCGCTCCCGATTCGCAGCGCATCGCCTTCTATCGCCTT
CTTGACGAGTTCTTCTGAATCGATAAAATAAAAGATTTTATTTAGTCTCCAGAAAAAGGGGGGAATGAAA
GACCCCACCTGTAGGTTTGGCAAGCTAGCTTAAGTAACGCCATTTTGCAAGGCATGGAAAAATACATAAC
TGAGAATAGAGAAGTTCAGATCAAGGTCAGGAACAGATGGAACAGCTGAATATGGGCCAAACAGGATATC
TGTGGTAAGCAGTTCCTGCCCCGGCTCAGGGCCAAGAACAGATGGAACAGCTGAATATGGGCCAAACAGG
ATATCTGTGGTAAGCAGTTCCTGCCCCGGCTCAGGGCCAAGAACAGATGGTCCCCAGATGCGGTCCAGCC
CTCAGCAGTTTCTAGAGAACCATCAGATGTTTCCAGGGTGCCCCAAGGACCTGAAATGACCCTGTGCCTT
ATTTGAACTAACCAATCAGTTCGCTTCTCGCTTCTGTTCGCGCGCTTCTGCTCCCCGAGCTCAATAAAAG
AGCCCACAACCCCTCACTCGGGGCGCCAGTCCTCCGATTGACTGAGTCGCCCGGGTACCCGTGTATCCAA
TAAACCCTCTTGCAGTTGCATCCGACTTGTGGTCTCGCTGTTCCTTGGGAGGGTCTCCTCTGAGTGATTG
WMTMCMMKWMASCSKSKKKCWKTYRCATSCRRCWTGTGGTCTCGCTGTTCCTTGGGAGGGTCTCCTCTGA
GTGATTGACTACCCGTCAGCGGGGGTCTTTCACATGCAGCATGTATCAAAATTAATTTGGTTTTTTTTCT
TAAGTATTTACATTAAATGGCCATAGTTGCATTAATGAATCGGCCAACGCGCGGGGAGAGGCGGTTTGCG
TATTGGGCGCTCTTCCGCTTCCTCGCTCACTGACTCGCTGCGCTCGGTCGTTCGGCTGCGGCGAGCGGTA
TCAGCTCACTCAAAGGCGGTAATACGGTTATCCACAGAATCAGGGGATAACGCAGGAAAGAACATGTGAG
CAAAAGGCCAGCAAAAGGCCAGGAACCGTAAAAAGGCCGCGTTGCTGGCGTTTTTCCATAGGCTCCGCCC
CCCTGACGAGCATCACAAAAATCGACGCTCAAGTCAGAGGTGGCGAAACCCGACAGGACTATAAAGATAC
CAGGCGTTTCCCCCTGGAAGCTCCCTCGTGCGCTCTCCTGTTCCGACCCTGCCGCTTACCGGATACCTGT
CCGCCTTTCTCCCTTCGGGAAGCGTGGCGCTTTCTCATAGCTCACGCTGTAGGTATCTCAGTTCGGTGTA
GGTCGTTCGCTCCAAGCTGGGCTGTGTGCACGAACCCCCCGTTCAGCCCGACCGCTGCGCCTTATCCGGT
AACTATCGTCTTGAGTCCAACCCGGTAAGACACGACTTATCGCCACTGGCAGCAGCCACTGGTAACAGGA
TTAGCAGAGCGAGGTATGTAGGCGGTGCTACAGAGTTCTTGAAGTGGTGGCCTAACTACGGCTACACTAG
AAGAACAGTATTTGGTATCTGCGCTCTGCTGAAGCCAGTTACCTTCGGAAAAAGAGTTGGTAGCTCTTGA
TCCGGCAAACAAACCACCGCTGGTAGCGGTGGTTTTTTTGTTTGCAAGCAGCAGATTACGCGCAGAAAAA
AAGGATCTCAAGAAGATCCTTTGATCTTTTCTACGGGGTCTGACGCTCAGTGGAACGAAAACTCACGTTA
AGGGATTTTGGTCATGAGATTATCAAAAAGGATCTTCACCTAGATCCTTTTGCGGCCGCAAATCAATCTA
AAGTATATATGAGTAAACTTGGTCTGACAGTTACCAATGCTTAATCAGTGAGGCACCTATCTCAGCGATC
TGTCTATTTCGTTCATCCATAGTTGCCTGACTCCCCGTCGTGTAGATAACTACGATACGGGAGGGCTTAC
CATCTGGCCCCAGTGCTGCAATGATACCGCGAGACCCACGCTCACCGGCTCCAGATTTATCAGCAATAAA
CCAGCCAGCCGGAAGGGCCGAGCGCAGAAGTGGTCCTGCAACTTTATCCGCCTCCATCCAGTCTATTAAT
TGTTGCCGGGAAGCTAGAGTAAGTAGTTCGCCAGTTAATAGTTTGCGCAACGTTGTTGCCATTGCTACAG
GCATCGTGGTGTCACGCTCGTCGTTTGGTATGGCTTCATTCAGCTCCGGTTCCCAACGATCAAGGCGAGT
TACATGATCCCCCATGTTGTGCAAAAAAGCGGTTAGCTCCTTCGGTCCTCCGATCGTTGTCAGAAGTAAG
TTGGCCGCAGTGTTATCACTCATGGTTATGGCAGCACTGCATAATTCTCTTACTGTCATGCCATCCGTAA
GATGCTTTTCTGTGACTGGTGAGTACTCAACCAAGTCATTCTGAGAATAGTGTATGCGGCGACCGAGTTG
CTCTTGCCCGGCGTCAATACGGGATAATACCGCGCCACATAGCAGAACTTTAAAAGTGCTCATCATTGGA
AAACGTTCTTCGGGGCGAAAACTCTCAAGGATCTTACCGCTGTTGAGATCCAGTTCGATGTAACCCACTC
GTGCACCCAACTGATCTTCAGCATCTTTTACTTTCACCAGCGTTTCTGGGTGAGCAAAAACAGGAAGGCA
AAATGCCGCAAAAAAGGGAATAAGGGCGACACGGAAATGTTGAATACTCATACTCTTCCTTTTTCAATAT
TATTGAAGCATTTATCAGGGTTATTGTCTCATGAGCGGATACATATTTGAATGTATTTAGAAAAATAAAC
AAATAGGGGTTCCGCGCACATTTCCCCGAAAAGTGCCAC
